Addgene plasmid #69850: pFA6-mTFP1-His3MX6
Purpose: C-terminal tagging with mTFP1 using His3MX6 as a selection marker in S. cerevisiae.
Depositing lab: Liza Pon. Depositing organization: Columbia University. Publication: Characterization of Fluorescent Proteins for Three- and Four-Color Live-Cell Imaging in S. cerevisiae. Higuchi-Sanabria R, Garcia EJ, Tomoiaga D, Munteanu EL, Feinstein P, Pon LA. PLoS One. 2016 Jan 4;11(1):e0146120. doi: 10.1371/journal.pone.0146120. eCollection 2016. PONE-D-15-33334 PubMed 26727004.
Backbone
  Vector backbone: pFA6-GFP-His3MX6
  Backbone size w/o insert (bp): 4800
  Total vector size (bp): 5500
  Vector type: Yeast Expression
  Selectable markers: HIS3
Growth in bacteria
  Bacterial resistance: Ampicillin, 100 μg/mL
  Growth temperature: 37°C
  Growth strain: DH5alpha
  Copy number: Unknown
Gene/Insert
  Gene/Insert name: mTFP1
  Species: Clavularia sp.
  Insert size (bp): 711
  Cloning method: Restriction Enzyme; 5′ cloning site PacI (not destroyed); 3′ cloning site AscI (not destroyed)
  Sequencing primers: 5′ Sp6
Terms and licenses: Academic/Nonprofit Terms; Industry Terms: Not Available to Industry
How to cite: pFA6-mTFP1-His3MX6 was a gift from Liza Pon (Addgene plasmid # 69850 ; http://n2t.net/addgene:69850 ; RRID:Addgene_69850)
