[The description below was written by a language model from this plasmid's Addgene catalogue record and pLannotate feature annotations shown in this document.]
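Description:
pFA6-mTFP1-His3MX6 is a yeast tagging-cassette plasmid of the pFA6 family, derived from pFA6-GFP-His3MX6 by placing the mTFP1 coding sequence between the PacI and AscI sites, both of which are retained. It is maintained in E. coli through a high-copy ColE1/pUC-type origin and the β-lactamase (AmpR) gene with its own promoter. The feature table shows no yeast replication origin or centromere, which fits a plasmid that serves as a template for an integrating module rather than replicating episomally in yeast. Short lacI, rop and bom fragments are backbone remnants, and SP6 and T7 promoters flank the cassette region.

The payload is a 711 bp open reading frame encoding mTFP1, a monomeric teal (cyan) fluorescent protein originating from Clavularia sp., annotated as mammalian codon-optimized. No promoter lies upstream of it. The ORF is followed directly by the S. cerevisiae ADH1 terminator, so expression depends on in-frame fusion to the 3′ end of a chromosomal gene, which supplies its native promoter. Downstream sits the His3MX6 marker: a histidine-biosynthesis gene (annotated by similarity to yeast HIS3) driven by the Ashbya gossypii TEF promoter and closed by the TEF terminator, allowing selection for histidine prototrophy in his3 strains.

The stated purpose is C-terminal tagging of S. cerevisiae proteins with mTFP1, and the associated work concerns fluorescent proteins for three- and four-colour live-cell imaging. The assembled sequence is 4,769 nt, shorter than the roughly 5,500 bp total listed in the catalogue. The record does not explain this discrepancy.
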