Features (pLannotate 1.2.2; 13 found; start..end, strand, type, name):
     64..774     +  CDS            mTFP1: monomeric teal (cyan) fluorescent protein (Ai et al., 2006) mammalian codon-optimized
    795..982     +  terminator     ADH1 terminator: S. cerevisiae ADH1; transcription terminator for the S. cerevisiae alcohol dehydrogenase 1 (ADH1) gene
   1057..1400    +  promoter       TEF promoter: Ashbya gossypii TEF promoter
   1443..2096    +  CDS            HIS3: HIS7_YEAST - Experimental evidence at protein level: Swiss-Prot protein existence level 1. From Saccharomyces cerevisiae (strain ATCC 204508 / S288c) (Baker's yeast).
   2103..2300    +  terminator     TEF terminator: Ashbya gossypii TEF terminator
   2405..2423    -  promoter       T7 promoter: promoter for bacteriophage T7 RNA polymerase
   2445..2498    -  CDS            lacI (fragment): lac repressor; lacI; The lac repressor binds to the lac operator to inhibit transcription in E. coli. This inhibition can be relieved by adding lactose or isopropyl-β-D-thiogalactopyranoside (IPTG).
   2681..3269    -  rep_origin     ori: high-copy-number ColE1/pMB1/pBR322/pUC origin of replication
   3440..4300    -  CDS            AmpR: β-lactamase; bla; confers resistance to ampicillin, carbenicillin, and related antibiotics
   4301..4405    -  promoter       AmpR promoter: bla
   4500..4535    +  CDS            rop (fragment): Rop protein, which maintains plasmids at low copy number; rop
   4637..4688    +  misc_feature   bom (fragment): basis of mobility region from pBR322
   4751..4769    +  promoter       SP6 promoter: promoter for bacteriophage SP6 RNA polymerase
>Addgene plasmid #69850 | pFA6-mTFP1-His3MX6 | addgene full sequence | sequence record 126357 | Addgene assembled full plasmid sequence
ACGCGGCCGCCAGCTGAAGCTTCGTACGCTGCAGGTCGACGGATCCCCGGGTTAATTAACAGTATGGTGA
GCAAGGGCGAGGAGACCACAATGGGCGTAATCAAGCCCGACATGAAGATCAAGCTGAAGATGGAGGGCAA
CGTGAATGGCCACGCCTTCGTGATCGAGGGCGAGGGCGAGGGCAAGCCCTACGACGGCACCAACACCATC
AACCTGGAGGTGAAGGAGGGAGCCCCCCTGCCCTTCTCCTACGACATTCTGACCACCGCGTTCGCCTACG
GCAACAGGGCCTTCACCAAGTACCCCGACGACATCCCCAACTACTTCAAGCAGTCCTTCCCCGAGGGCTA
CTCTTGGGAGCGCACCATGACCTTCGAGGACAAGGGCATCGTGAAGGTGAAGTCCGACATCTCCATGGAG
GAGGACTCCTTCATCTACGAGATACACCTCAAGGGCGAGAACTTCCCCCCCAACGGCCCCGTGATGCAGA
AGAAGACCACCGGCTGGGACGCCTCCACCGAGAGGATGTACGTGCGCGACGGCGTGCTGAAGGGCGACGT
CAAGCACAAGCTGCTGCTGGAGGGCGGCGGCCACCACCGCGTTGACTTCAAGACCATCTACAGGGCCAAG
AAGGCGGTGAAGCTGCCCGACTATCACTTTGTGGACCACCGCATCGAGATCCTGAACCACGACAAGGACT
ACAACAAGGTGACCGTTTACGAGAGCGCCGTGGCCCGCAACTCCACCGACGGCATGGACGAGCTGTACAA
GTAAGGCGCGCCACTTCTAAATAAGCGAATTTCTTATGATTTATGATTTTTATTATTAAATAAGTTATAA
AAAAAATAAGTGTATACAAATTTTAAAGTGACTCTTAGGTTTTAAAACGAAAATTCTTATTCTTGAGTAA
CTCTTTCCTGTAGGTCAGGTTGCTTTCTCAGGTATAGTATGAGGTCGCTCTTATTGACCACACCTCTACC
GGCAGATCCGCTAGGGATAACAGGGTAATATAGATCTGTTTAGCTTGCCTCGTCCCCGCCGGGTCACCCG
GCCAGCGACATGGAGGCCCAGAATACCCTCCTTGACAGTCTTGACGTGCGCAGCTCAGGGGCATGATGTG
ACTGTCGCCCGTACATTTAGCCCATACATCCCCATGTATAATCATTTGCATCCATACATTTTGATGGCCG
CACGGCGCGAAGCAAAAATTACGGCTCCTCGCTGCAGACCTGCGAGCAGGGAAACGCTCCCCTCACAGAC
GCGTTGAATTGTCCCCACGCCGCGCCCCTGTAGAGAAATATAAAAGGTTAGGATTTGCCACTGAGGTTCT
TCTTTCATATACTTCCTTTTAAAATCTTGCTAGGATACAGTTCTCACATCACATCCGAACATAAACAACC
ATGGCAGAACCAGCCCAAAAAAAGCAAAAACAAACTGTTCAGGAGCGCAAGGCGTTTATCTCCCGTATCA
CTAATGAAACTAAAATTCAAATCGCTATTTCGCTGAATGGTGGTTATATTCAAATAAAAGATTCGATTCT
TCCTGCAAAGAAGGATGACGATGTAGCTTCCCAAGCTACTCAGTCACAGGTCATCGATATTCACACAGGT
GTTGGCTTTTTGGATCATATGATCCATGCGTTGGCAAAACACTCTGGTTGGTCTCTTATTGTTGAATGTA
TTGGTGACCTGCACATTGACGATCACCATACTACCGAAGATTGCGGTATCGCATTAGGGCAAGCGTTCAA
AGAAGCAATGGGTGCTGTCCGTGGTGTAAAAAGATTCGGTACTGGGTTCGCACCATTGGATGAGGCGCTA
TCACGTGCCGTAGTCGATTTATCTAGTAGACCATTTGCTGTAATCGACCTTGGATTGAAGAGAGAGATGA
TTGGTGATTTATCCACTGAAATGATTCCACACTTTTTGGAAAGTTTCGCGGAGGCGGCCAGAATTACTTT
GCATGTTGATTGTCTGAGAGGTTTCAACGATCACCACAGAAGTGAGAGTGCGTTCAAGGCTTTGGCTGTT
GCCATAAGAGAAGCTATTTCTAGCAATGGCACCAATGACGTTCCCTCAACCAAAGGTGTTTTGATGTGAA
GTACTGACAATAAAAAGATTCTTGTTTTCAAGAACTTGTCATTTGTATAGTTTTTTTATATTGTAGTTGT
TCTATTTTAATCAAATGTTAGCGTGATTTATATTTTTTTTCGCCTCGACATCATCTGCCCAGATGCGAAG
TTAAGTGCGCAGAAAGTAATATCATGCGTCAATCGTATGTGAATGCTGGTCGCTATACTGCTGTCGATTC
GATACTAACGCCGCCATCCAGTTTAAACGAGCTCGAATTCATCGATGATATCAGATCCACTAGTGGCCTA
TGCGGCCGCGGATCTGCCGGTCTCCCTATAGTGAGTCGTATTAATTTCGATAAGCCAGGTTAACCTGCAT
TAATGAATCGGCCAACGCGCGGGGAGAGGCGGTTTGCGTATTGGGCGCTCTTCCGCTTCCTCGCTCACTG
ACTCGCTGCGCTCGGTCGTTCGGCTGCGGCGAGCGGTATCAGCTCACTCAAAGGCGGTAATACGGTTATC
CACAGAATCAGGGGATAACGCAGGAAAGAACATGTGAGCAAAAGGCCAGCAAAAGGCCAGGAACCGTAAA
AAGGCCGCGTTGCTGGCGTTTTTCCATAGGCTCCGCCCCCCTGACGAGCATCACAAAAATCGACGCTCAA
GTCAGAGGTGGCGAAACCCGACAGGACTATAAAGATACCAGGCGTTTCCCCCTGGAAGCTCCCTCGTGCG
CTCTCCTGTTCCGACCCTGCCGCTTACCGGATACCTGTCCGCCTTTCTCCCTTCGGGAAGCGTGGCGCTT
TCTCAATGCTCACGCTGTAGGTATCTCAGTTCGGTGTAGGTCGTTCGCTCCAAGCTGGGCTGTGTGCACG
AACCCCCCGTTCAGCCCGACCGCTGCGCCTTATCCGGTAACTATCGTCTTGAGTCCAACCCGGTAAGACA
CGACTTATCGCCACTGGCAGCAGCCACTGGTAACAGGATTAGCAGAGCGAGGTATGTAGGCGGTGCTACA
GAGTTCTTGAAGTGGTGGCCTAACTACGGCTACACTAGAAGGACAGTATTTGGTATCTGCGCTCTGCTGA
AGCCAGTTACCTTCGGAAAAAGAGTTGGTAGCTCTTGATCCGGCAAACAAACCACCGCTGGTAGCGGTGG
TTTTTTTGTTTGCAAGCAGCAGATTACGCGCAGAAAAAAAGGATCTCAAGAAGATCCTTTGATCTTTTCT
ACGGGGTCTGACGCTCAGTGGAACGAAAACTCACGTTAAGGGATTTTGGTCATGAGATTATCAAAAAGGA
TCTTCACCTAGATCCTTTTAAATTAAAAATGAAGTTTTAAATCAATCTAAAGTATATATGAGTAAACTTG
GTCTGACAGTTACCAATGCTTAATCAGTGAGGCACCTATCTCAGCGATCTGTCTATTTCGTTCATCCATA
GTTGCCTGACTCCCCGTCGTGTAGATAACTACGATACGGGAGGGCTTACCATCTGGCCCCAGTGCTGCAA
TGATACCGCGAGACCCACGCTCACCGGCTCCAGATTTATCAGCAATAAACCAGCCAGCCGGAAGGGCCGA
GCGCAGAAGTGGTCCTGCAACTTTATCCGCCTCCATCCAGTCTATTAATTGTTGCCGGGAAGCTAGAGTA
AGTAGTTCGCCAGTTAATAGTTTGCGCAACGTTGTTGCCATTGCTACAGGCATCGTGGTGTCACGCTCGT
CGTTTGGTATGGCTTCATTCAGCTCCGGTTCCCAACGATCAAGGCGAGTTACATGATCCCCCATGTTGTG
CAAAAAAGCGGTTAGCTCCTTCGGTCCTCCGATCGTTGTCAGAAGTAAGTTGGCCGCAGTGTTATCACTC
ATGGTTATGGCAGCACTGCATAATTCTCTTACTGTCATGCCATCCGTAAGATGCTTTTCTGTGACTGGTG
AGTACTCAACCAAGTCATTCTGAGAATAGTGTATGCGGCGACCGAGTTGCTCTTGCCCGGCGTCAATACG
GGATAATACCGCGCCACATAGCAGAACTTTAAAAGTGCTCATCATTGGAAAACGTTCTTCGGGGCGAAAA
CTCTCAAGGATCTTACCGCTGTTGAGATCCAGTTCGATGTAACCCACTCGTGCACCCAACTGATCTTCAG
CATCTTTTACTTTCACCAGCGTTTCTGGGTGAGCAAAAACAGGAAGGCAAAATGCCGCAAAAAAGGGAAT
AAGGGCGACACGGAAATGTTGAATACTCATACTCTTCCTTTTTCAATATTATTGAAGCATTTATCAGGGT
TATTGTCTCATGAGCGGATACATATTTGAATGTATTTAGAAAAATAAACAAATAGGGGTTCCGCGCACAT
TTCCCCGAAAAGTGCCACCTGACGTCTAAGAAACCATTATTATCATGACATTAACCTATAAAAATAGGCG
TATCACGAGGCCCTTTCGTCTCGCGCGTTTCGGTGATGACGGTGAAAACCTCTGACACATGCAGCTCCCG
GAGACGGTCACAGCTTGTCTGTAAGCGGATGCCGGGAGCAGACAAGCCCGTCAGGGCGCGTCAGCGGGTG
TTGGCGGGTGTCGGGGCTGGCTTAACTATGCGGCATCAGAGCAGATTGTACTGAGAGTGCACCATATGGA
CATATTGTCGTTAGAACGCGGCTACAATTAATACATAACCTTATGTATCATACACATACGATTTAGGTGA
CACTATAGA
