>Addgene plasmid #69850 | pFA6-mTFP1-His3MX6 | depositor partial sequence | sequence record 123901 | insert cloned region
CGGATCCCCGGGTTAATTAACAGTATGGTGAGCAAGGGCGAGGAGACCACAATGGGCGTAATCAAGCCCG
ACATGAAGATCAAGCTGAAGATGGAGGGCAACGTGAATGGCCACGCCTTCGTGATCGAGGGCGAGGGCGA
GGGCAAGCCCTACGACGGCACCAACACCATCAACCTGGAGGTGAAGGAGGGAGCCCCCCTGCCCTTCTCC
TACGACATTCTGACCACCGCGTTCGCCTACGGCAACAGGGCCTTCACCAAGTACCCCGACGACATCCCCA
ACTACTTCAAGCAGTCCTTCCCCGAGGGCTACTCTTGGGAGCGCACCATGACCTTCGAGGACAAGGGCAT
CGTGAAGGTGAAGTCCGACATCTCCATGGAGGAGGACTCCTTCATCTACGAGATACACCTCAAGGGCGAG
AACTTCCCCCCCAACGGCCCCGTGATGCAGAAGAAGACCACCGGCTGGGACGCCTCCACCGAGAGGATGT
ACGTGCGCGACGGCGTGCTGAAGGGCGACGTCAAGCACAAGCTGCTGCTGGAGGGCGGCGGCCACCACCG
CGTTGACTTCAAGACCATCTACAGGGCCAAGAAGGCGGTGAAGCTGCCCGACTATCACTTTGTGGACCAC
CGCATCGAGATCCTGAACCACGACAAGGACTACAACAAGGTGACCGTTTACGAGAGCGCCGTGGCCCGCA
ACTCCACCGACGGCATGGACGAGCTGTACAAGTAAGGCGCGCC
