>Addgene plasmid #69850 | pFA6-mTFP1-His3MX6 | addgene partial sequence | sequence record 126356 | Sp6 5'-ATTTAGGTGACACTATAG-3'
AGCTTCGTACGCTGCAGGTCGACGGATCCCCGGGTTAATTAACAGTATGGTGAGCAAGGGCGAGGAGACC
ACAATGGGCGTAATCAAGCCCGACATGAAGATCAAGCTGAAGATGGAGGGCAACGTGAATGGCCACGCCT
TCGTGATCGAGGGCGAGGGCGAGGGCAAGCCCTACGACGGCACCAACACCATCAACCTGGAGGTGAAGGA
GGGAGCCCCCCTGCCCTTCTCCTACGACATTCTGACCACCGCGTTCGCCTACGGCAACAGGGCCTTCACC
AAGTACCCCGACGACATCCCCAACTACTTCAAGCAGTCCTTCCCCGAGGGCTACTCTTGGGAGCGCACCA
TGACCTTCGAGGACAAGGGCATCGTGAAGGTGAAGTCCGACATCTCCATGGAGGAGGACTCCTTCATCTA
CGAGATACACCTCAAGGGCGAGAACTTCCCCCCCAACGGCCCCGTGATGCAGAAGAAGACCACCGGCTGG
GACGCCTCCACCGAGAGGATGTACGTGCGCGACGGCGTGCTGAAGGGCGACGTCAAGCACAAGCTGCTGC
TGGAGGGCGGCGGCCACCACCGCGTTGACTTCAAGACCATCTACAGGGCCAAGAAGGCGGTGAAGCTGCC
CGACTATCACTTTGTGGACCACCGCATCGAGATCCTGAACCACGACAAGGACTACAACAAGGTGACCGTT
TACGAGAGCGCCGTGGCCCGCAACTCCACCGACGGCATGGACGAGCTGTACAAGTAAGGCGCGCCACTTC
TAAATAAGCGAATTTCTTATGATTTATGATTTTTATTATTAAATAAGTTATAAAAAAAATAAGTGTATAC
AAATTTTAAAGTGACTCTTAGGTTTTAAAACGAAAATTCTTATTCTTGAGTAACTCTTTCCTGTAGGTCA
GGTTGCTTTCTCAGGTATAGTATGAGGTCGCTCTTATTGACCACACCTCTACCGGCAGATCCGCTAGGGA
TAACAGGGTAATATAGATCTGTTTAGCTTGCCTCGTCCCCGCCGGGTCACCCGGCCAGCGACATGGAGGC
CCAGAATACCCTCCTTGACAGTCTTGACGTGCGC
