>Addgene plasmid #69850 | pFA6-mTFP1-His3MX6 | addgene partial sequence | sequence record 126358 | T7 5'-TAATACGACTCACTATAGGG-3'
CGCGGCCGCATAGGCCACTAGTGGATCTGATATCATCGATGAATTCGAGCTCGTTTAAACTGGATGGCGG
CGTTAGTATCGAATCGACAGCAGTATAGCGACCAGCATTCACATACGATTGACGCATGATATTACTTTCT
GCGCACTTAACTTCGCATCTGGGCAGATGATGTCGAGGCGAAAAAAAATATAAATCACGCTAACATTTGA
TTAAAATAGAACAACTACAATATAAAAAAACTATACAAATGACAAGTTCTTGAAAACAAGAATCTTTTTA
TTGTCAGTACTTCACATCAAAACACCTTTGGTTGAGGGAACGTCATTGGTGCCATTGCTAGAAATAGCTT
CTCTTATGGCAACAGCCAAAGCCTTGAACGCACTCTCACTTCTGTGGTGATCGTTGAAACCTCTCAGACA
ATCAACATGCAAAGTAATTCTGGCCGCCTCCGCGAAACTTTCCAAAAAGTGTGGAATCATTTCAGTGGAT
AAATCACCAATCATCTCTCTCTTCAATCCAAGGTCGATTACAGCAAATGGTCTACTAGATAAATCGACTA
CGGCACGTGATAGCGCCTCATCCAATGGTGCGAACCCAGTACCGAATCTTTTTACACCACGGACAGCACC
CATTGCTTCTTTGAACGCTTGCCCTAATGCGATACCGCAATCTTCGGTAGTATGGTGATCGTCAATGTGC
AGGTCACCAATACATTCAACAATAAGAGACCAACCAGAGTGTTTTGCCAACGCATGGATCATATGATCCA
AAAAGCCAACACCTGTGTGAATATCGATGACCTGTGACTGAGTAGCTTGGGAAGCTACATCGTCATCCTT
CTTTGCAGGAAGAATCGAATCTTTTATTTGAATATAACCACCATTCAGCGAAATAGCGATTTGAATTTTA
GTTTCATTAGTGATACGGGAGATAAACGCCTTGCGCTCCTGAACAGTTTGTTTTTGCTTTTTTTGGGCTG
GTTCTGCCATGGTTGTTTATGTTCGGATGTGATGTGAGAACTGTATCCTAGCAAGATTTTAAAAGGAAGT
ATATGAAAGAAGAACCTCAGTGGCAAATCCTAACCTTTTATATTTCTCTACAGGGG
